>Addgene plasmid #184485 | pXPR_BRD003 DLAT-2 | addgene full sequence | sequence record 365305 | Addgene NGS Result
GTAGTAAAAATTGAACCATTAGGAGTAGCACCCACCAAGGCAAAGAGAAGAGTGGTGCAGAGAGAAAAAA
GAGCAGTGGGAATAGGAGCTTTGTTCCTTGGGTTCTTGGGAGCAGCAGGAAGCACTATGGGCGCAGCGTC
AATGACGCTGACGGTACAGGCCAGACAATTATTGTCTGGTATAGTGCAGCAGCAGAACAATTTGCTGAGG
GCTATTGAGGCGCAACAGCATCTGTTGCAACTCACAGTCTGGGGCATCAAGCAGCTCCAGGCAAGAATCC
TGGCTGTGGAAAGATACCTAAAGGATCAACAGCTCCTGGGGATTTGGGGTTGCTCTGGAAAACTCATTTG
CACCACTGCTGTGCCTTGGAATGCTAGTTGGAGTAATAAATCTCTGGAACAGATTTGGAATCACACGACC
TGGATGGAGTGGGACAGAGAAATTAACAATTACACAAGCTTAATACACTCCTTAATTGAAGAATCGCAAA
ACCAGCAAGAAAAGAATGAACAAGAATTATTGGAATTAGATAAATGGGCAAGTTTGTGGAATTGGTTTAA
CATAACAAATTGGCTGTGGTATATAAAATTATTCATAATGATAGTAGGAGGCTTGGTAGGTTTAAGAATA
GTTTTTGCTGTACTTTCTATAGTGAATAGAGTTAGGCAGGGATATTCACCATTATCGTTTCAGACCCACC
TCCCAACCCCGAGGGGACCCAGAGAGGGCCTATTTCCCATGATTCCTTCATATTTGCATATACGATACAA
GGCTGTTAGAGAGATAATTAGAATTAATTTGACTGTAAACACAAAGATATTAGTACAAAATACGTGACGT
AGAAAGTAATAATTTCTTGGGTAGTTTGCAGTTTTAAAATTATGTTTTAAAATGGACTATCATATGCTTA
CCGTAACTTGAAAGTATTTCGATTTCTTGGCTTTATATATCTTGTGGAAAGGACGAAACACCGAGATGGT
AGAATCACCAAGAGTTTTAGAGCTAGAAATAGCAAGTTAAAATAAGGCTAGTCCGTTATCAACTTGAAAA
AGTGGCACCGAGTCGGTGCTTTTTTAAGCTTGGCGTAACTAGATCTTGAGACAAATGGCAGTATTCATCC
ACAATTTTAAAAGAAAAGGGGGGATTGGGGGGTACAGTGCAGGGGAAAGAATAGTAGACATAATAGCAAC
AGACATACAAACTAAAGAATTACAAAAACAAATTACAAAAATTCAAAATTTTCGGGTTTATTACAGGGAC
AGCAGAGATCCACTTTGGCGCCGGCTCGAGGGGGCCCGGGTGCAAAGATGGATAAAGTTTTAAACAGAGA
GGAATCTTTGCAGCTAATGGACCTTCTAGGTCTTGAAAGGAGTGGGAATTGGCTCCGGTGCCCGTCAGTG
GGCAGAGCGCACATCGCCCACAGTCCCCGAGAAGTTGGGGGGAGGGGTCGGCAATTGATCCGGTGCCTAG
AGAAGGTGGCGCGGGGTAAACTGGGAAAGTGATGTCGTGTACTGGCTCCGCCTTTTTCCCGAGGGTGGGG
GAGAACCGTATATAAGTGCAGTAGTCGCCGTGAACGTTCTTTTTCGCAACGGGTTTGCCGCCAGAACACA
GGTAAGTGCCGTGTGTGGTTCCCGCGGGCCTGGCCTCTTTACGGGTTATGGCCCTTGCGTGCCTTGAATT
ACTTCCACCTGGCTGCAGTACGTGATTCTTGATCCCGAGCTTCGGGTTGGAAGTGGGTGGGAGAGTTCGA
GGCCTTGCGCTTAAGGAGCCCCTTCGCCTCGTGCTTGAGTTGAGGCCTGGCCTGGGCGCTGGGGCCGCCG
CGTGCGAATCTGGTGGCACCTTCGCGCCTGTCTCGCTGCTTTCGATAAGTCTCTAGCCATTTAAAATTTT
TGATGACCTGCTGCGACGCTTTTTTTCTGGCAAGATAGTCTTGTAAATGCGGGCCAAGATCTGCACACTG
GTATTTCGGTTTTTGGGGCCGCGGGCGGCGACGGGGCCCGTGCGTCCCAGCGCACATGTTCGGCGAGGCG
GGGCCTGCGAGCGCGGCCACCGAGAATCGGACGGGGGTAGTCTCAAGCTGGCCGGCCTGCTCTGGTGCCT
GGCCTCGCGCCGCCGTGTATCGCCCCGCCCTGGGCGGCAAGGCTGGCCCGGTCGGCACCAGTTGCGTGAG
CGGAAAGATGGCCGCTTCCCGGCCCTGCTGCAGGGAGCTCAAAATGGAGGACGCGGCGCTCGGGAGAGCG
GGCGGGTGAGTCACCCACACAAAGGAAAAGGGCCTTTCCGTCCTCAGCCGTCGCTTCATGTGACTCCACG
GAGTACCGGGCGCCGTCCAGGCACCTCGATTAGTTCTCGAGCTTTTGGAGTACGTCGTCTTTAGGTTGGG
GGGAGGGGTTTTATGCGATGGAGTTTCCCCACACTGAGTGGGTGGAGACTGAAGTTAGGCCAGCTTGGCA
CTTGATGTAATTCTCCTTGGAATTTGCCCTTTTTGAGTTTGGATCTTGGTTCATTCTCAAGCCTCAGACA
GTGGTTCAAAGTTTTTTTCTTCCATTTCAGGTGTCGTGACGTACGGCCACCATGACCGAGTACAAGCCCA
CGGTGCGCCTCGCCACCCGCGACGACGTCCCCAGGGCCGTACGCACCCTCGCCGCCGCGTTCGCCGACTA
CCCCGCCACGCGCCACACCGTCGATCCGGACCGCCACATCGAGCGGGTCACCGAGCTGCAAGAACTCTTC
CTCACGCGCGTCGGGCTCGACATCGGCAAGGTGTGGGTCGCGGACGACGGCGCCGCCGTGGCGGTCTGGA
CCACGCCGGAGAGCGTCGAAGCGGGGGCGGTGTTCGCCGAGATCGGCCCGCGCATGGCCGAGTTGAGCGG
TTCCCGGCTGGCCGCGCAGCAACAGATGGAAGGCCTCCTGGCGCCGCACCGGCCCAAGGAGCCCGCGTGG
TTCCTGGCCACCGTCGGAGTCTCGCCCGACCACCAGGGCAAGGGTCTGGGCAGCGCCGTCGTGCTCCCCG
GAGTGGAGGCGGCCGAGCGCGCCGGGGTGCCCGCCTTCCTGGAGACCTCCGCGCCCCGCAACCTCCCCTT
CTACGAGCGGCTCGGCTTCACCGTCACCGCCGACGTCGAGGTGCCCGAAGGACCGCGCACCTGGTGCATG
ACCCGCAAGCCCGGTGCCTGAACGCGTTAAGTCGACAATCAACCTCTGGATTACAAAATTTGTGAAAGAT
TGACTGGTATTCTTAACTATGTTGCTCCTTTTACGCTATGTGGATACGCTGCTTTAATGCCTTTGTATCA
TGCTATTGCTTCCCGTATGGCTTTCATTTTCTCCTCCTTGTATAAATCCTGGTTGCTGTCTCTTTATGAG
GAGTTGTGGCCCGTTGTCAGGCAACGTGGCGTGGTGTGCACTGTGTTTGCTGACGCAACCCCCACTGGTT
GGGGCATTGCCACCACCTGTCAGCTCCTTTCCGGGACTTTCGCTTTCCCCCTCCCTATTGCCACGGCGGA
ACTCATCGCCGCCTGCCTTGCCCGCTGCTGGACAGGGGCTCGGCTGTTGGGCACTGACAATTCCGTGGTG
TTGTCGGGGAAATCATCGTCCTTTCCTTGGCTGCTCGCCTGTGTTGCCACCTGGATTCTGCGCGGGACGT
CCTTCTGCTACGTCCCTTCGGCCCTCAATCCAGCGGACCTTCCTTCCCGCGGCCTGCTGCCGGCTCTGCG
GCCTCTTCCGCGTCTTCGCCTTCGCCCTCAGACGAGTCGGATCTCCCTTTGGGCCGCCTCCCCGCGTCGA
CTTTAAGACCAATGACTTACAAGGCAGCTGTAGATCTTAGCCACTTTTTAAAAGAAAAGGGGGGACTGGA
AGGGCTAATTCACTCCCAACGAAGACAAGATCTGCTTTTTGCTTGTACTGGGTCTCTCTGGTTAGACCAG
ATCTGAGCCTGGGAGCTCTCTGGCTAACTAGGGAACCCACTGCTTAAGCCTCAATAAAGCTTGCCTTGAG
TGCTTCAAGTAGTGTGTGCCCGTCTGTTGTGTGACTCTGGTAACTAGAGATCCCTCAGACCCTTTTAGTC
AGTGTGGAAAATCTCTAGCAGTACGTATAGTAGTTCATGTCATCTTATTATTCAGTATTTATAACTTGCA
AAGAAATGAATATCAGAGAGTGAGAGGAACTTGTTTATTGCAGCTTATAATGGTTACAAATAAAGCAATA
GCATCACAAATTTCACAAATAAAGCATTTTTTTCACTGCATTCTAGTTGTGGTTTGTCCAAACTCATCAA
TGTATCTTATCATGTCTGGCTCTAGCTATCCCGCCCCTAACTCCGCCCATCCCGCCCCTAACTCCGCCCA
GTTCCGCCCATTCTCCGCCCCATGGCTGACTAATTTTTTTTATTTATGCAGAGGCCGAGGCCGCCTCGGC
CTCTGAGCTATTCCAGAAGTAGTGAGGAGGCTTTTTTGGAGGCCTAGGGACGTACCCAATTCGCCCTATA
GTGAGTCGTATTACGCGCGCTCACTGGCCGTCGTTTTACAACGTCGTGACTGGGAAAACCCTGGCGTTAC
CCAACTTAATCGCCTTGCAGCACATCCCCCTTTCGCCAGCTGGCGTAATAGCGAAGAGGCCCGCACCGAT
CGCCCTTCCCAACAGTTGCGCAGCCTGAATGGCGAATGGG
[124 nt withheld, positions 4661-4784]
C
[91 nt withheld, positions 4786-4876]
A
[49 nt withheld, positions 4878-4926]
CCTTTGACGTTGGAGTCCACGTTCTTT
[37 nt withheld, positions 4954-4990]
ACCCTATCTCGGTCTATTCTTTTGATTTATAAGGGATTTTGCCGATTTCGGCCTATTGGTTAAAAAATGA
GCTGATTTAACAAAAATTTAACGCGAATTTTAACAAAATATTAACGCTTACAATTTAGGTGGCACTTTTC
GGGGAAATGTGCGCGGAACCCCTATTTGTTTATTTTTCTAAATACATTCAAATATGTATCCGCTCATGAG
ACAATAACCCTGATAAATGCTTCAATAATATTGAAAAAGGAAGAGTATGAGTATTCAACATTTCCGTGTC
GCCCTTATTCCCTTTTTTGCGGCATTTTGCCTTCCTGTTTTTGCTCACCCAGAAACGCTGGTGAAAGTAA
AAGATGCTGAAGATCAGTTGGGTGCACGAGTGGGTTACATCGAACTGGATCTCAACAGCGGTAAGATCCT
TGAGAGTTTTCGCCCCGAAGAACGTTTTCCAATGATGAGCACTTTTAAAGTTCTGCTATGTGGCGCGGTA
TTATCCCGTATTGACGCCGGGCAAGAGCAACTCGGTCGCCGCATACACTATTCTCAGAATGACTTGGTTG
AGTACTCACCAGTCACAGAAAAGCATCTTACGGATGGCATGACAGTAAGAGAATTATGCAGTGCTGCCAT
AACCATGAGTGATAACACTGCGGCCAACTTACTTCTGACAACGATCGGAGGACCGAAGGAGCTAACCGCT
TTTTTGCACAACATGGGGGATCATGTAACTCGCCTTGATCGTTGGGAACCGGAGCTGAATGAAGCCATAC
CAAACGACGAGCGTGACACCACGATGCCTGTAGCAATGGCAACAACGTTGCGCAAACTATTAACTGGCGA
ACTACTTACTCTAGCTTCCCGGCAACAATTAATAGACTGGATGGAGGCGGATAAAGTTGCAGGACCACTT
CTGCGCTCGGCCCTTCCGGCTGGCTGGTTTATTGCTGATAAATCTGGAGCCGGTGAGCGTGGGTCTCGCG
GTATCATTGCAGCACTGGGGCCAGATGGTAAGCCCTCCCGTATCGTAGTTATCTACACGACGGGGAGTCA
GGCAACTATGGATGAACGAAATAGACAGATCGCTGAGATAGGTGCCTCACTGATTAAGCATTGGTAACTG
TCAGACCAAGTTTACTCATATATACTTTAGATTGATTTAAAACTTCATTTTTAATTTAAAAGGATCTAGG
TGAAGATCCTTTTTGATAATCTCATGACCAAAATCCCTTAACGTGAGTTTTCGTTCCACTGAGCGTCAGA
CCCCGTAGAAAAGATCAAAGGATCTTCTTGAGATCCTTTTTTTCTGCGCGTAATCTGCTGCTTGCAAACA
AAAAAACCACCGCTACCAGCGGTGGTTTGTTTGCCGGATCAAGAGCTACCAACTCTTTTTCCGAAGGTAA
CTGGCTTCAGCAGAGCGCAGATACCAAATACTGTTCTTCTAGTGTAGCCGTAGTTAGGCCACCACTTCAA
GAACTCTGTAGCACCGCCTACATACCTCGCTCTGCTAATCCTGTTACCAGTGGCTGCTGCCAGTGGCGAT
AAGTCGTGTCTTACCGGGTTGGACTCAAGACGATAGTTACCGGATAAGGCGCAGCGGTCGGGCTGAACGG
GGGGTTCGTGCACACAGCCCAGCTTGGAGCGAACGACCTACACCGAACTGAGATACCTACAGCGTGAGCT
ATGAGAAAGCGCCACGCTTCCCGAAGGGAGAAAGGCGGACAGGTATCCGGTAAGCGGCAGGGTCGGAACA
GGAGAGCGCACGAGGGAGCTTCCAGGGGGAAACGCCTGGTATCTTTATAGTCCTGTCGGGTTTCGCCACC
TCTGACTTGAGCGTCGATTTTTGTGATGCTCGTCAGGGGGGCGGAGCCTATGGAAAAACGCCAGCAACGC
GGCCTTTTTACGGTTCCTGGCCTTTTGCTGGCCTTTTGCTCACATGTTCTTTCCTGCGTTATCCCCTGAT
TCTGTGGATAACCGTATTACCGCCTTTGAGTGAGCTGATACCGCTCGCCGCAGCCGAACGACCGAGCGCA
GCGAGTCAGTGAGCGAGGAAGCGGAAGAGCGCCCAATACGCAAACCGCCTCTCCCCGCGCGTTGGCCGAT
TCATTAATGCAGCTGGCACGACAGGTTTCCCGACTGGAAAGCGGGCAGTGAGCGCAACGCAATTAATGTG
AGTTAGCTCACTCATTAGGCACCCCAGGCTTTACACTTTATGCTTCCGGCTCGTATGTTGTGTGGAATTG
TGAGCGGATAACAATTTCACACAGGAAACAGCTATGACCATGATTACGCCAAGCGCGCAATTAACCCTCA
CTAAAGGGAACAAAAGCTGGAGCTGCAAGCTTAATGTAGTCTTATGCAATACTCTTGTAGTCTTGCAACA
TGGTAACGATGAGTTAGCAACATGCCTTACAAGGAGAGAAAAAGCACCGTGCATGCCGATTGGTGGAAGT
AAGGTGGTACGATCGTGCCTTATTAGGAAGGCAACAGACGGGTCTGACATGGATTGGACGAACCACTGAA
TTGCCGCATTGCAGAGATATTGTATTTAAGTGCCTAGCTCGATACATAAACGGGTCTCTCTGGTTAGACC
AGATCTGAGCCTGGGAGCTCTCTGGCTAACTAGGGAACCCACTGCTTAAGCCTCAATAAAGCTTGCCTTG
AGTGCTTCAAGTAGTGTGTGCCCGTCTGTTGTGTGACTCTGGTAACTAGAGATCCCTCAGACCCTTTTAG
TCAGTGTGGAAAATCTCTAGCAGTGGCGCCCGAACAGGGACTTGAAAGCGAAAGGGAAACCAGAGGAGCT
CTCTCGACGCAGGACTCGGCTTGCTGAAGCGCGCACGGCAAGAGGCGAGGGGCGGCGACTGGTGAGTACG
CCAAAAATTTTGACTAGCGGAGGCTAGAAGGAGAGAGATGGGTGCGAGAGCGTCAGTATTAAGCGGGGGA
GAATTAGATCGCGATGGGAAAAAATTCGGTTAAGGCCAGGGGGAAAGAAAAAATATAAATTAAAACATAT
AGTATGGGCAAGCAGGGAGCTAGAACGATTCGCAGTTAATCCTGGCCTGTTAGAAACATCAGAAGGCTGT
AGACAAATACTGGGACAGCTACAACCATCCCTTCAGACAGGATCAGAAGAACTTAGATCATTATATAATA
CAGTAGCAACCCTCTATTGTGTGCATCAAAGGATAGAGATAAAAGACACCAAGGAAGCTTTAGACAAGAT
AGAGGAAGAGCAAAACAAAAGTAAGACCACCGCACAGCAAGCGGCCGCTGATCTTCAGACCTGGAGGAGG
AGATATGAGGGACAATTGGAGAAGTGAATTATATAAATATAAA
Features (pLannotate 1.2.2; 29 found; start..end, strand, type, name):
     84..317     +  misc_feature   RRE: The Rev response element (RRE) of HIV-1 allows for Rev-dependent mRNA export from the nucleus to the cytoplasm.
    694..720     +  CDS            Rev (fragment): human immunodeficiency virus 1 (HIV-1) Rev protein; rev; enhances nuclear export of unspliced and incompletely spliced viral mRNAs
    724..964     +  promoter       U6 promoter: RNA polymerase III promoter for human U6 snRNA
    994..1069    +  misc_RNA       gRNA scaffold: guide RNA scaffold for the Streptococcus pyogenes CRISPR/Cas9 system
   1125..1242    +  misc_feature   cPPT/CTS: central polypurine tract and central termination sequence of HIV-1
   1308..1374    +  CDS            small t antigen (fragment): SV40 (simian virus 40) small t antigen
   1400..1611    +  promoter       EF-1α core promoter: core promoter for human elongation factor EF-1α
   1612..2550    +  intron         EF-1α intron A: intron upstream of the start codon of human EF-1α
   2572..3171    +  CDS            PuroR (fragment): puromycin N-acetyltransferase; pac from Streptomyces; confers resistance to puromycin
   3187..3775    +  misc_feature   WPRE: woodchuck hepatitis virus posttranscriptional regulatory element
   3826..3845    +  misc_feature   cPPT/CTS (fragment): central polypurine tract and central termination sequence of HIV-1
   3847..4080    +  LTR            3' LTR (ΔU3): self-inactivating 3' long terminal repeat (LTR) from HIV-1
   4158..4279    +  polyA_signal   SV40 poly(A) signal: SV40 polyadenylation signal
   4319..4454    +  rep_origin     SV40 ori: SV40 origin of replication
   4475..4493    -  promoter       T7 promoter: promoter for bacteriophage T7 RNA polymerase
   4501..4656    +  CDS            lacZα (fragment): LacZα fragment of β-galactosidase; lacZ fragment
   4661..5089    +  rep_origin     f1 ori (sequence partly withheld): f1 bacteriophage origin of replication; arrow indicates direction of (+) strand synthesis
   5142..5246    +  promoter       AmpR promoter: bla
   5247..6107    +  CDS            AmpR: β-lactamase; bla; confers resistance to ampicillin, carbenicillin, and related antibiotics
   6278..6866    +  rep_origin     ori: high-copy-number ColE1/pMB1/pBR322/pUC origin of replication
   7049..7141    +  CDS            lacI (fragment): lac repressor; lacI; The lac repressor binds to the lac operator to inhibit transcription in E. coli. This inhibition can be relieved by adding lactose or isopropyl-β-D-thiogalactopyranoside (IPTG).
   7154..7175    +  protein_bind   CAP binding site: CAP binding activates transcription in the presence of cAMP. E. coli catabolite activator protein
   7190..7220    +  promoter       lac promoter: promoter for the E. coli lac operon
   7228..7244    +  protein_bind   lac operator: The lac repressor binds to the lac operator to inhibit transcription in E. coli. This inhibition can be relieved by adding lactose or isopropyl-β-D-thiogalactopyranoside (IPTG). lac repressor encoded by lacI
   7289..7307    +  promoter       T3 promoter: promoter for bacteriophage T3 RNA polymerase
   7335..7561    +  promoter       RSV promoter: Rous sarcoma virus enhancer/promoter
   7562..7742    +  LTR            5' LTR (truncated): truncated 5' long terminal repeat (LTR) from HIV-1
   7789..7914    +  misc_feature   HIV-1 Ψ: packaging signal of human immunodeficiency virus type 1
   7898..8261    +  CDS            HIV-1 gag (fragment): gag protein from human immunodeficiency virus 1; gag
