[The description below was written by a language model from this plasmid's Addgene catalogue record and pLannotate feature annotations shown in this document.]
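Description:
pXPR_BRD003 DLAT-2 is a third-generation-style, self-inactivating lentiviral guide RNA vector built on the BRD003 backbone and designed to deliver a single CRISPR guide against the human DLAT gene. In bacteria it is maintained as a high-copy plasmid through a ColE1/pUC-type origin and selected with ampicillin via the bla gene. An f1 origin and remnants of a lac/T7/T3 cloning region are also present in the backbone, along with an SV40 origin and SV40 polyadenylation signal downstream of the viral cassette.

The viral genome is transcribed in packaging cells from an RSV enhancer/promoter fused to a truncated HIV-1 5' LTR, followed by the Ψ packaging signal with a partial gag sequence, the Rev response element for Rev-dependent nuclear export, and a central polypurine tract (cPPT/CTS). It ends in a ΔU3 3' LTR, which inactivates LTR promoter activity after integration. Within this frame, a human U6 RNA polymerase III promoter drives the DLAT-targeting spacer, which sits in the short gap between the promoter and the Streptococcus pyogenes Cas9 gRNA scaffold. A separate cassette uses the EF-1α core promoter with its intron A to express puromycin N-acetyltransferase, followed by a WPRE to enhance transcript expression, allowing puromycin selection of transduced mammalian cells.

No Cas9 coding sequence is annotated, so the nuclease would have to be supplied separately, for example from Cas9-expressing cells. The "-2" in the name suggests it is one of several DLAT guides, although the record does not say so. The stated purpose is lentiviral delivery of a DLAT guide, and the associated publication concerns copper-induced cell death and lipoylated TCA cycle proteins.
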