Addgene plasmid #184485: pXPR_BRD003 DLAT-2
Purpose: Lentivirus gRNA targeting human DLAT gene
Depositing lab: Todd Golub & Peter Tsvetkov. Depositing organization: Broad Institute. Publication: Copper induces cell death by targeting lipoylated TCA cycle proteins. Tsvetkov P, Coy S, Petrova B, Dreishpoon M, Verma A, Abdusamad M, Rossen J, Joesch-Cohen L, Humeidi R, Spangler RD, Eaton JK, Frenkel E, Kocak M, Corsello SM, Lutsenko S, Kanarek N, Santagata S, Golub TR. Science. 2022 Mar 18;375(6586):1254-1261. doi: 10.1126/science.abf0529. Epub 2022 Mar 17. PubMed 35298263.
Backbone
  Vector backbone: BRD003
  Vector type: Lentiviral
  Selectable markers: Puromycin
Growth in bacteria
  Bacterial resistance: Ampicillin, 100 μg/mL
  Growth temperature: 37°C
  Growth strain: NEB Stable
  Copy number: High Copy
Gene/Insert
  Gene/Insert name: DLAT-2
  gRNA/shRNA sequence: ACCGAGATGGTAGAATCACCAAGA
  Species: H. sapiens (human)
  Cloning method: Restriction Enzyme; 5′ cloning site Unknown (unknown if destroyed); 3′ cloning site Unknown (unknown if destroyed)
Terms and licenses: Academic/Nonprofit Terms; Industry Terms: Not Available to Industry
How to cite: pXPR_BRD003 DLAT-2 was a gift from Todd Golub & Peter Tsvetkov (Addgene plasmid # 184485 ; http://n2t.net/addgene:184485 ; RRID:Addgene_184485)
